Addgene plasmid #148673: pnYC-NpM-HsNot1_1093-1588_AF
Purpose: Bacterial Expression of HsNot1_1093-1588
Depositing lab: Elisa Izaurralde. Depositing organization: Max Planck Institute for Developmental Biology.
Backbone
  Vector backbone: Unknown
  Vector type: Bacterial Expression
Growth in bacteria
  Bacterial resistance: Chloramphenicol, 25 μg/mL
  Growth temperature: 37°C
  Growth strain: DH5alpha
  Copy number: Low Copy
Gene/Insert
  Gene/Insert name: HsNot1_1093-1588
  Species: H. sapiens (human)
  Entrez Gene: CNOT1 (a.k.a. AD-005, CDC39, HPE12, NOT1, NOT1H, VIBOS)
  Cloning method: Unknown
Terms and licenses: Academic/Nonprofit Terms; Industry Terms: Not Available to Industry
Depositor comments: sequence of isoform 1 given by NCBI: NM_016284.4. Plasmids from this collection were made available to the research community and donated after the lab closed. Please note that the sequence provided by the depositing laboratory may be theoretical/predicted or based on Sanger sequencing results. There may be discrepancies between sequencing results obtained by Addgene and the depositor sequence. If an Addgene verified sequence is not available, please contact before placing your order to request that our lab fully sequence the plasmid.
How to cite: pnYC-NpM-HsNot1_1093-1588_AF was a gift from Elisa Izaurralde (Addgene plasmid # 148673 ; http://n2t.net/addgene:148673 ; RRID:Addgene_148673)
