[The description below was written by a language model from this plasmid's Addgene catalogue record and pLannotate feature annotations shown in this document.]
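Description:
pnYC-NpM-HsNot1_1093-1588_AF is a 6,980 nt bacterial expression plasmid for producing a fragment of human CNOT1 (NOT1), residues 1093–1588, in E. coli. The catalogue lists the backbone as unknown. The feature table shows a p15A origin of replication, a chloramphenicol acetyltransferase gene under its own cat promoter, and several disrupted fragments of a tetracycline resistance gene with its tet promoter, an arrangement that resembles a pACYC-type vector, although the record does not say so. Selection is with chloramphenicol, and the plasmid is recorded as low copy. Because p15A is compatible with ColE1-type origins, plasmids of this kind can be maintained alongside a second expression plasmid, which suits co-expression of binding partners. Short fragments annotated as RSF ori, IS1 and resD appear to be backbone remnants with no evident function.

The expression cassette interrupts the tetracycline gene region. It consists of a T7 promoter followed by a lac operator, the phage T7 gene 10 ribosome binding site, an N-terminal maltose-binding protein lacking a signal sequence (so the fusion stays cytosolic), the CNOT1 coding fragment, and a T7 terminator. Transcription therefore requires T7 RNA polymerase in the host and can be induced with IPTG through relief of lac repression. No lacI gene is annotated on the plasmid. A short match to a T7 gene 10B-derived solubility tag lies just upstream of the terminator and may be vector sequence rather than part of the fusion. MBP aids solubility and allows amylose affinity purification.

CNOT1 is the scaffold subunit of the CCR4–NOT deadenylase complex, and the depositor notes that the sequence follows isoform 1. The stated purpose is simply bacterial expression of this fragment. The depositor sequence may be theoretical or only partly verified.
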