Features (pLannotate 1.2.2; 18 found; start..end, strand, type, name):
    739..834     -  CDS            resD (fragment): REDF_ECOLI - Also known as D. Protein inferred from homology: Swiss-Prot protein existence level 3. Acts as a repressor of transcription and as a site-specific resolvase that cleaves at the RfsF site. From Escherichia coli (strain K12).
    824..881     +  CDS            TcR (fragment): tetracycline efflux protein; tet; confers resistance to tetracycline
    878..971     -  CDS            TcR (fragment): tetracycline efflux protein; tet; confers resistance to tetracycline
   1475..2375    -  CDS            TcR (fragment): tetracycline efflux protein; tet; confers resistance to tetracycline
   2402..2420    +  promoter       T7 promoter: promoter for bacteriophage T7 RNA polymerase
   2421..2445    +  protein_bind   lac operator: The lac repressor binds to the lac operator to inhibit transcription in E. coli. This inhibition can be relieved by adding lactose or isopropyl-β-D-thiogalactopyranoside (IPTG). lac repressor encoded by lacI
   2460..2482    +  RBS            RBS: efficient ribosome binding site from bacteriophage T7 gene 10 (Olins and Rangwala, 1989)
   2493..3589    +  CDS            MBP (fragment): maltose binding protein from E. coli; malE (mutated); This version of the gene does not encode a signal sequence, so MBP will remain in the cytosol.
   3641..5128    +  CDS            CNOT1 (fragment): CNOT1_HUMAN - Also known as CDC39, KIAA1007, NOT1. Experimental evidence at protein level: Swiss-Prot protein existence level 1. Scaffolding component of the CCR4-NOT complex which is one of the major cellular mRNA deadenylases and is linked to various cellular processes including bulk mRNA degradation, miRNA-mediated repression, translational repression during translational initiation and general transcription regulation. Additional complex functions may be a consequence of its influence on mRNA expression. Its scaffolding function implies its interaction with the catalytic complex module and
   5169..5218    +  CDS            SET1 (fragment): solubility-enhancement tag derived from T7 phage gene 10B
   5226..5273    +  terminator     T7 terminator: transcription terminator for bacteriophage T7 RNA polymerase
   5296..5400    -  CDS            TcR (fragment): tetracycline efflux protein; tet; confers resistance to tetracycline
   5448..5476    -  promoter       tet promoter: E. coli promoter for tetracycline efflux protein gene
   5588..6133    +  rep_origin     p15A ori: Plasmids containing the medium-copy-number p15A origin of replication can be propagated in E. coli cells that contain a second plasmid with the ColE1 origin.
   6221..6276    +  rep_origin     RSF ori (fragment): Plasmids containing the RSF 1030 origin of replication can be propagated in E. coli cells that contain additional plasmids with compatible origins.
   6395..6538    -  mobile_element IS1 (fragment): prokaryotic transposable element IS1
   6659..6761    +  promoter       cat promoter: promoter of the E. coli cat gene encoding chloramphenicol acetyltransferase
   6762..441     +  CDS            CmR (across the origin): chloramphenicol acetyltransferase; cat; confers resistance to chloramphenicol
>Addgene plasmid #148673 | pnYC-NpM-HsNot1_1093-1588_AF | depositor full sequence | sequence record 291121 | Full Sequence
GGTATGGCAATGAAAGACGGTGAGCTGGTGATATGGGATAGTGTTCACCCTTGTTACACCGTTTTCCATG
AGCAAACTGAAACGTTTTCATCGCTCTGGAGTGAATACCACGACGATTTCCGGCAGTTTCTACACATATA
TTCGCAAGATGTGGCGTGTTACGGTGAAAACCTGGCCTATTTCCCTAAAGGGTTTATTGAGAATATGTTT
TTCGTCTCAGCCAATCCCTGGGTGAGTTTCACCAGTTTTGATTTAAACGTGGCCAATATGGACAACTTCT
TCGCCCCCGTTTTCACCATGGGCAAATATTATACGCAAGGCGACAAGGTGCTGATGCCGCTGGCGATTCA
GGTTCATCATGCCGTCTGTGATGGCTTCCATGTCGGCAGAATGCTTAATGAATTACAACAGTACTGCGAT
GAGTGGCAGGGCGGGGCGTAATTTTTTTAAGGCAGTTATTGGTGCCCTTAAACGCCTGGTGCTACGCCTG
AATAAGTGATAATAAGCGGATGAATGGCAGAAATTCGAAAGCAAATTCGACCCGGTCGTCGGTTCAGGGC
AGGGTCGTTAAATAGCCGCTTATGTCTATTGCTGGTTTACCGGTTTATTGACTACCGGAAGCAGTGTGAC
CGTGTGCTTCTCAAATGCCTGAGGCCAGTTTGCTCAGGCTCTCCCCGTGGAGGTAATAATTGACGATATG
ATCATTTATTCTGCCTCCCAGAGCCTGATAAAAACGGTTAGCGCTTCGTTAATACAGATGTAGGTGTTCC
ACAGGGTAGCCAGCAGCATCCTGCGATGCAGATCCGGAACATAATGGTGCAGGGCGCTTGTTTCGGCGTG
GGTATGGTGGCAGGCCCCGTGGCCGGGGGACTGTTGGGCGCTGCCGGCACCTGTCCTACGAGTTGCATGA
TAAAGAAGACAGTCATAAGTGCGGCGACGATAGTCATGCCCCGCGCCCACCGGAAGGAGCTACCGGACAG
CGGTGCGGACTGTTGTAACTCAGAATAAGAAATGAGGCCGCTCATGGCGTTGACTCTCAGTCATAGTATC
GTGGTATCACCGGTTGGTTCCACTCTCTGTTGCGGGCAACTTCAGCAGCACGTAGGGGACTTCCGCGTTT
CCAGACTTTACGAAACACGGAAACCGAAGACCATTCATGTTGTTGCTCAGGTCGCAGACGTTTTGCAGCA
GCAGTCGCTTCACGTTCGCTCGCGTATCGGTGATTCATTCTGCTAACCAGTAAGGCAACCCCGCCAGCCT
AGCCGGGTCCTCAACGACAGGAGCACGATCATGCGCACCCGTGGCCAGGACCCAACGCTGCCCGAGATGC
GCCGCGTGCGGCTGCTGGAGATGGCGGACGCGATGGATATGTTCTGCCAAGGGTTGGTTTGCGCATTCAC
AGTTCTCCGCAAGAATTGATTGGCTCCAATTCTTGGAGTGGTGAATCCGTTAGCGAGGTGCCGCCGGCTT
CCATTCAGGTCGAGGTGGCCCGGCTCCATGCACCGCGACGCAACGCGGGGAGGCAGACAAGGTATAGGGC
GGCGCCTACAATCCATGCCAACCCGTTCCATGTGCTCGCCGAGGCGGCATAAATCGCCGTGACGATCAGC
GGTCCAGTGATCGAAGTTAGGCTGGTAAGAGCCGCGAGCGATCCTTGAAGCTGTCCCTGATGGTCGTCAT
CTACCTGCCTGGACAGCATGGCCTGCAACGCGGGCATCCCGATGCCGCCGGAAGCGAGAAGAATCATAAT
GGGGAAGGCCATCCAGCCTCGCGTCGCGAACGCCAGCAAGACGTAGCCCAGCGCGTCGGCCGCCATGCCG
GCGATAATGGCCTGCTTCTCGCCGAAACGTTTGGTGGCGGGACCAGTGACGAAGGCTTGAGCGAGGGCGT
GCAAGATTCCGAATACCGCAAGCGACAGGCCGATCATCGTCGCGCTCCAGCGAAAGCGGTCCTCGCCGAA
AATGACCCAGAGCGCTGCCGGCACCTGTCCTACGAGTTGCATGATAAAGAAGACAGTCATAAGTGCGGCG
ACGATAGTCATGCCCCGCGCCCACCGGAAGGAGCTGACTGGGTTGAAGGCTCTCAAGGGCATCGGTCGAC
GCTCTCCCTTATGCGACTCCTGCATTAGGAAGCAGCCCAGTAGTAGGTTGAGGCCGTTGAGCACCGCCGC
CGCAAGGAATGGTGCATGCAAGGAGATGGCGCCCAACAGTCCCCCGGCCACGGGGCCTGCCACCATACCC
ACGCCGAAACAAGCGCTCATGAGCCCGAAGTGGCGAGCCCGATCTTCCCCATCGGTGATGTCGGCGATAT
AGGCGCCAGCAACCGCACCTGTGGCGCCGGTGATGCCGGCCACGATGCGTCCGGCGTAGAGGATCAGACT
AAGATCTCGATCCCGCGAAATTAATACGACTCACTATAGGGGAATTGTGAGCGGATAACAATTCCCCACT
AGTAATAATTTTGTTTAACTTTAAGAAGGAGATATACCATGGAAACTGAAGAAGGTAAACTGGTAATCTG
GATTAACGGCGATAAAGGCTATAACGGTCTCGCTGAAGTCGGTAAGAAATTCGAGAAAGATACCGGAATT
AAAGTCACCGTTGAGCATCCGGATAAACTGGAAGAGAAATTCCCACAGGTTGCGGCAACTGGCGATGGCC
CTGACATTATCTTCTGGGCACACGACCGCTTTGGTGGCTACGCTCAATCTGGCCTGTTGGCTGAAATCAC
CCCGGACAAAGCGTTCCAGGACAAGCTGTATCCGTTTACCTGGGATGCCGTACGTTACAACGGCAAGCTG
ATTGCTTACCCGATCGCTGTTGAAGCGTTATCGCTGATTTATAACAAAGACCTGCTGCCGAACCCGCCAA
AAACCTGGGAAGAGATCCCGGCGCTGGATAAAGAACTGAAAGCGAAAGGTAAGAGCGCCCTGATGTTCAA
CCTGCAAGAACCGTACTTCACCTGGCCGCTGATTGCTGCTGACGGGGGTTATGCGTTCAAGTATGAAAAC
GGCAAGTACGACATTAAAGACGTGGGCGTGGATAACGCTGGCGCGAAAGCGGGTCTGACCTTCCTGGTTG
ACCTGATTAAAAACAAACACATGAATGCAGACACCGATTACTCCATCGCAGAAGCTGCCTTTAATAAAGG
CGAAACAGCGATGACCATCAACGGCCCGTGGGCATGGTCCAACATCGACACCAGCAAAGTGAATTATGGT
GTAACGGTACTGCCGACCTTCAAGGGTCAACCATCCAAACCGTTCGTTGGCGTGCTGAGCGCAGGTATTA
ACGCCGCCAGTCCGAACAAAGAGCTGGCAAAAGAGTTCCTCGAAAACTATCTGCTGACTGATGAAGGTCT
GGAAGCGGTTAATAAAGACAAACCGCTGGGTGCCGTAGCGCTGAAGTCTTACGAGGAAGAGTTGGCGAAA
GATCCACGTATTGCCGCCACGATGGAAAACGCCCAGAAAGGTGAAATCATGCCGAACATCCCGCAGATGT
CCGCTTTCTGGTATGCCGTGCGTACTGCGGTGATCAACGCCGCCAGCGGTCGTCAGACTGTCGATGAAGC
CCTTAAAGACGCGCAGACTGGTACCGGCAGCGGCCTGGAAGTTCTGTTCCAGGGGCCCCATATGCTCGAG
GAAAATATCCAGGAGAAAATTGCTTTTATTTTCAATAATCTCTCACAGTCAAATATGACACAAAAGGTTG
AAGAGCTAAAGGAAACGGTGAAAGAAGAATTTATGCCTTGGGTTTCACAGTATCTGGTTATGAAGAGAGT
CAGTATTGAGCCAAACTTTCATAGCCTGTATTCAAACTTCCTTGACACGCTGAAGAATCCTGAATTTAAC
AAGATGGTTCTGAATGAGACCTACAGAAACATTAAAGTGCTCCTGACCTCTGATAAAGCTGCAGCCAATT
TCTCAGATCGTTCTTTGCTGAAGAACTTGGGACATTGGCTAGGAATGATCACATTAGCTAAAAACAAACC
CATCTTACACACTGACTTGGATGTGAAATCATTGCTGCTAGAGGCTTATGTTAAAGGACAACAAGAATTG
CTCTATGTAGTGCCCTTTGTTGCCAAAGTCTTAGAATCTAGCATTCGTAGTGTGGTTTTTAGGCCACCAA
ACCCTTGGACAATGGCAATTATGAATGTATTAGCTGAGCTACATCAGGAGCATGACTTAAAGTTAAACTT
GAAGTTTGAAATCGAGGTTCTCTGCAAGAACCTTGCATTAGACATCAATGAGCTAAAACCTGGAAACCTC
CTAAAGGATAAAGATCGCCTGAAGAATTTAGATGAGCAACTCTCTGCTCCAAAGAAAGATGTCAAGCAGC
CAGAAGAACTCCCTCCCATCACAACCACAACAACTTCTACTACACCAGCTACCAACACCACTTGTACAGC
CACGGTTCCACCACAGCCACAGTACAGCTACCACGACATCAATGTCTATTCCCTTGCGGGCTTGGCACCA
CACATTACTCTAAATCCAACAATTCCCTTGTTTCAGGCCCATCCACAGTTGAAGCAGTGTGTGCGTCAGG
CAATTGAACGGGCTGTCCAGGAGCTGGTCCATCCTGTGGTGGATCGATCAATTAAGATTGCCATGACTAC
TTGTGAGCAAATAGTCAGGAAGGATTTTGCCCTGGATTCGGAGGAATCTCGAATGCGAATAGCAGCTCAT
CACATGATGCGTAACTTGACAGCTGGAATGGCTATGATTACATGCAGGGAACCTTTGCTCATGAGCATAT
CTACCAACTTAAAAAACAGTTTTGCCTCAGCCCTTCGTACTGCTTCCCCACAACAAAGAGAAATGATGGA
TCAGGCAGCTGCTCAATTAGCTCAGGACAATTGTGAGTTGGCTTGCTGTTTTATTCAGAAGACTGCAGTA
GAAAAAGCAGGCCCTGAGATGGACAAGAGATTAGCAACTGAATTTGAGCTGAGAAAACATGCTAGGCAAG
AAGGACGCAGATACTGTGATCCTGTTGTTTTAACATATCAAGCTGAACGGATGCCAGAGCAAATCAGGCT
GAAAGTTGGTGGTGTGGACCCAAAGCAGTTGGCTGTTTACGAAGAGTTTGCACGCAATGTTCCTGGCTTC
TTACCTACAAATGACTTATAAGGATCCTAATAGTCTAGAGCTAGCCCTAGGAGATCCGGCTGCTAACAAA
GCCCGAAAGGAAGCTGAGTTGGCTGCTGCCACCGCTGAGCAATAACTAGCATAACCCCTTGGGGCCTCTA
AACGGGTCTTGAGGGGTTTTTTGCTGAAAGGAGGAACTATATCCGGATATCCCGCAAGAGGCCCGGCAGT
ACCGGCATAACCAAGCCTATGCCTACAGCATCCAGGGTGACGGTGCCGAGGATGACGATGAGCGCATTGT
TAGATTTCATACACGGTGCCTGACTGCGTTAGCAATTTAACTGTGATAAACTACCGCATTAAAGCTTATC
GATGATAAGCTGTCAAACATGAGAATTACAACTTATATCGTATGGGGCTGACTTCAGGTGCTACATTTGA
AGAGATAAATTGCACTGAAATCAAGAAATATTTTATCTGATTAATAAGATGATCTTCTTGAGATCGTTTT
GGTCTGCGCGTAATCTCTTGCTCTGAAAACGAAAAAACCGCCTTGCAGGGCGGTTTTTCGAAGGTTCTCT
GAGCTACCAACTCTTTGAACCGAGGTAACTGGCTTGGAGGAGCGCAGTCACCAAAACTTGTCCTTTCAGT
TTAGCCTTAACCGGCGCATGACTTCAAGACTAACTCCTCTAAATCAATTACCAGTGGCTGCTGCCAGTGG
TGCTTTTGCATGTCTTTCCGGGTTGGACTCAAGACGATAGTTACCGGATAAGGCGCAGCGGTCGGACTGA
ACGGGGGGTTCGTGCATACAGTCCAGCTTGGAGCGAACTGCCTACCCGGAACTGAGTGTCAGGCGTGGAA
TGAGACAAACGCGGCCATAACAGCGGAATGACACCGGTAAACCGAAAGGCAGGAACAGGAGAGCGCACGA
GGGAGCCGCCAGGGGGAAACGCCTGGTATCTTTATAGTCCTGTCGGGTTTCGCCACCACTGATTTGAGCG
TCAGATTTCGTGATGCTTGTCAGGGGGGCGGAGCCTATGGAAAAACGGCTTTGCCGCGGCCCTCTCACTT
CCCTGTTAAGTATCTTCCTGGCATCTTCCAGGAAATCTCCGCCCCGTTCGTAAGCCATTTCCGCTCGCCG
CAGTCGAACGACCGAGCGTAGCGAGTCAGTGAGCGAGGAAGCGGAATATATCCTGTATCACATATTCTGC
TGACGCACCGGTGCAGCCTTTTTTCTCCTGCCACATGAAGCACTTCACTGACACCCTCATCAGTGCCAAC
ATAGTAAGCCAGTATACACTCCCCTAGCGCTGATGTCCGGCGGTGCTTTTGCCGTTACGCACCACCCCGT
CAGTAGCTGAACAGGAGGGACAGCTGATAGAAACAGAAGCCACTGGAGCACCTCAAAAACACCATCATAC
ACTAAATCAGTAAGTTGGCAGCATCACCCGACGCACTTTGCGCCGAATAAATACCTGTGACGGAAGATCA
CTTCGCAGAATAAATAAATCCTGGTGTCCCTGTTGATACCGGGAAGCCCTGGGCCAACTTTTGGCGAAAA
TGAGACGTTGATCGGCACGTAAGAGGTTCCAACTTTCACCATAATGAAATAAGATCACTACCGGGCGTAT
TTTTTGAGTTATCGAGATTTTCAGGAGCTAAGGAAGCTAAAATGGAGAAAAAAATCACTGGATATACCAC
CGTTGATATATCCCAATGGCATCGTAAAGAACATTTTGAGGCATTTCAGTCAGTTGCTCAATGTACCTAT
AACCAGACCGTTCAGCTGGATATTACGGCCTTTTTAAAGACCGTAAAGAAAAATAAGCACAAGTTTTATC
CGGCCTTTATTCACATTCTTGCCCGCCTGATGAATGCTCATCCGGAATTC
